Addgene plasmid #57512: mEos4b-Lysosomes-20
Purpose: Localization: Lysosome Membrane, Excitation: 505 / 569, Emission: 516 / 581
Depositing lab: Michael Davidson & Loren Looger. Depositing organization: Florida State University, Tallahassee.
Backbone
  Vector backbone: mEos4b
  Backbone size w/o insert (bp): 4750
  Vector type: Mammalian Expression
  Selectable markers: Neomycin (select with G418)
Growth in bacteria
  Bacterial resistance: Kanamycin, 50 μg/mL
  Growth temperature: 37°C
  Growth strain: DH5alpha
  Copy number: High Copy
Gene/Insert
  Gene/Insert name: LAMP1 (alt name: NM_012857.2)
  Species: R. norvegicus (rat)
  Promoter: CMV
  Tag / fusion protein: mEos4b
  Cloning method: Unknown
  Sequencing primers: 5′ CMV-F; 3′ SV40pA-R
Terms and licenses: Academic/Nonprofit Terms; Industry Terms
Depositor comments: . Excitation = 505 / 569; Emission = 516 / 581
How to cite: mEos4b-Lysosomes-20 was a gift from Michael Davidson & Loren Looger (Addgene plasmid # 57512 ; http://n2t.net/addgene:57512 ; RRID:Addgene_57512)
