[The description below was written by a language model from this plasmid's Addgene catalogue record.]
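Description:
mEos4b-Lysosomes-20 is a mammalian expression plasmid that produces a fluorescent fusion between rat LAMP1 (lysosome-associated membrane protein 1) and the photoconvertible protein mEos4b, intended as a marker of the lysosomal membrane. It is built on an mEos4b backbone of about 4.75 kb (excluding the insert). The plasmid is maintained at high copy number in E. coli under kanamycin selection, and it carries a neomycin resistance marker so that transfected mammalian cells can be selected with G418. The record does not state the origin of replication or include a feature table, so the detailed layout of the backbone cannot be confirmed here.

Expression of the fusion is driven by the CMV promoter, a strong constitutive promoter in most mammalian cell lines. The listed 3′ sequencing primer suggests an SV40 polyadenylation signal downstream of the cassette. LAMP1 is a transmembrane glycoprotein enriched in lysosomes and late endosomes, so fusing it to mEos4b carries the fluorophore to these organelles. The record does not specify which end of LAMP1 carries the tag. The "20" in the name may refer to a linker length, but this is not stated either.

mEos4b has two spectral states, which accounts for the paired values recorded: a green form (excitation 505 nm, emission 516 nm) and a red form (excitation 569 nm, emission 581 nm). Eos-family proteins switch from green to red on illumination with violet or near-UV light. This makes the construct suited to live-cell imaging of lysosomes, to pulse-chase tracking of photoconverted organelle populations, and to single-molecule localization methods such as PALM.
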