>Addgene plasmid #57512 | mEos4b-Lysosomes-20 | depositor partial sequence | sequence record 88653 | insert sequence
GAGATCCGCTAGCGCTACCGGACTCAGATCTCGAGCGCCACCATGGCGGCCCCGGGCGCCCGGCGTCCGC
TGCTCCTGTTGCTGCTGGCAGGCCTTGCACACAGCGCCCCAGCACTGTTCGAGGTGAAAGACAACAACGG
CACAGCGTGTATAATGGCCAGCTTCTCTGCCTCCTTTCTGACCACCTATGAGGCTGGACATGTTTCTAAG
GTCTCGAATATGACCCTGCCAGCCTCTGCAGAAGTCCTGAAGAATAGCAGCTCTTGTGGTGAAAAGAATG
CTTCTGAGCCCACCCTCGCAATCACCTTTGGAGAAGGATATTTACTGAAACTCACCTTCACAAAAAACAC
AACACGTTACAGTGTCCAGCACATGTATTTCACATATAACCTGTCAGACACACAATTCTTTCCCAATGCC
AGCTCCAAAGGGCCCGACACTGTGGATTCCACAACTGACATCAAGGCAGACATCAACAAAACATACCGAT
GTGTCAGCGACATCAGGGTCTACATGAAGAATGTGACCATTGTGCTCTGGGACGCTACTATCCAGGCCTA
CCTGCCGAGTAGCAACTTCAGCAAGGAAGAGACACGCTGCCCACAGGATCAACCTTCCCCAACTACTGGG
CCACCCAGCCCCTCACCACCACTTGTGCCCACAAACCCCAGTGTGTCCAAGTACAATGTGACTGGTGACA
ATGGAACCTGCCTGCTGGCCTCTATGGCACTGCAACTCAACATCACCTACATGAAGAAGGACAACACGAC
TGTGACCAGAGCATTCAACATCAACCCAAGTGACAAATATAGTGGGACTTGCGGTGCCCAGTTGGTGACC
CTGAAGGTGGGGAACAAGAGCAGAGTCCTGGAGCTGCAGTTTGGGATGAATGCCACTTCTAGCCTGTTTT
TCCTGCAAGGAGTTCAGTTGAACATGACTCTTCCTGATGCCATAGAGCCCACGTTCAGCACCTCCAACTA
TTCCCTGAAAGCTCTTCAGGCCAGTGTCGGCAACTCATACAAGTGCAACAGTGAGGAGCACATCTTTGTC
AGCAAGGCGCTCGCCCTCAATGTCTTCAGCGTGCAAGTCCAGGCTTTCAGGGTAGAAAGTGACAGGTTTG
GGTCTGTGGAAGAGTGTGTACAGGACGGTAACAACATGCTGATCCCCATTGCTGTGGGCGGGGCCCTGGC
AGGGCTGGTCCTCATCGTCCTCATCGCCTACCTCATCGGCAGGAAGAGGAGTCACGCGGGCTATCAGACC
ATCTCGGAATTCGGCTCCACCGGCTCCACCGGCTCCACCGGCGCGGATCCACCGGTCGCCACCATGGTGA
GTGCGATTAAGCCAGACATGAGGATCAAACTCCGTATGGAAGGCAACGTAAACGGGCACCACTTTGTGAT
CGACGGAGATGGTACAGGCAAGCCTTATGAGGGAAAACAGACCATGGATCTTGAAGTCAAAGAGGGCGGA
CCTCTGCCTTTTGCCTTTGATATCCTGACCACTGCATTCCATTACGGCAACAGGGTATTCGTGAAATATC
CAGACAACATACAAGACTATTTTAAGCAGTCGTTTCCTAAGGGGTATTCGTGGGAACGAAGCTTGACTTT
CGAAGACGGGGGCATTTGCAATGCCAGAAACGACATAACAATGGAAGGGGACACTTTCTATAATAAAGTT
CGATTTTATGGTACCAACTTTCCCGCCAATGGTCCAGTTATGCAGAAGAAGACGCTGAAATGGGAGCCCT
CCACTGAGAAAATGTATGTGCGTGATGGAGTGCTGACGGGTGATATTGAGATGGCTTTGTTGCTTGAAGG
AAATGCCCATTACCGATGTGACTTCAGAACTACTTACAAAGCTAAGGAGAAGGGTGTCAAGTTACCAGGC
GCCCACTTTGTGGACCACGCCATTGAGATTTTAAGCCATGACAAAGATTACAACAAGGTTAAGCTGTATG
AGCATGCTGTTGCTCATTCTGGATTGCCTGACAATGCCAGACGATAAGCGGCCGCGACTCTAGATCATAA
TCAGCCATACCAACAATTTGTA
