>Addgene plasmid #57512 | mEos4b-Lysosomes-20 | addgene partial sequence | sequence record 129236 | AllEos-R 5'-GTACCATCTCCGTCGATCAC-3'
TACGGAGTTTGATCCTCATGTCTGGCTTAATCGCACTCACCATGGTGGCGACCGGTGGATCCGCGCCGGT
GGAGCCGGTGGAGCCGGTGGAGCCGAATTCCGAGATGGTCTGATAGCCCGCGTGACTCCTCTTCCTGCCG
ATGAGGTAGGCGATGAGGACGATGAGGACCAGCCCTGCCAGGGCCCCGCCCACAGCAATGGGGATCAGCA
TGTTGTTACCGTCCTGTACACACTCTTCCACAGACCCAAACCTGTCACTTTCTACCCTGAAAGCCTGGAC
TTGCACGCTGAAGACATTGAGGGCGAGCGCCTTGCTGACAAAGATGTGCTCCTCACTGTTGCACTTGTAT
GAGTTGCCGACACTGGCCTGAAGAGCTTTCAGGGAATAGTTGGAGGTGCTGAACGTGGGCTCTATGGCAT
CAGGAAGAGTCATGTTCAACTGAACTCCTTGCAGGAAAAACAGGCTAGAAGTGGCATTCATCCCAAACTG
CAGCTCCAGGACTCTGCTCTTGTTCCCCACCTTCAGGGTCACCAACTGGGCACCGCAAGTCCCACTATAT
TTGTCACTTGGGTTGATGTTGAATGCTCTGGTCACAGTCGTGTTGTCCTTCTTCATGTAGGTGATGTTGA
GTTGCAGTGCCATAGAGGCCAGCAGGCAGGTTCCATTGTCACCAGTCACATTGTACTTGGACACACTGGG
GTTTGTGGGCACAAGTGGTGGTGAGGGGCTGGGTGGCCCAGTAGTTGGGGAAGGTTGATCCTGTGGGCAG
CGTGTCTCTTCCTTGCTGAAGTTGCTACTCGGCAGGTAGGCCTGGATAGTAGCGT
